Addgene plasmid #215092: FLAG-SKP2
Purpose: Expresses FLAG-SKP2 in mammalian cells.
Depositing lab: Michele Pagano. Depositing organization: NYU Grossman School of Medicine. Publication: CDK-independent role of D-type cyclins in regulating DNA mismatch repair. Rona G, Miwatani-Minter B, Zhang Q, Goldberg HV, Kerzhnerman MA, Howard JB, Simoneschi D, Lane E, Hobbs JW, Sassani E, Wang AA, Keegan S, Laverty DJ, Piett CG, Pongor LS, Xu ML, Andrade J, Thomas A, Sicinski P, Askenazi M, Ueberheide B, Fenyo D, Nagel ZD, Pagano M. Mol Cell. 2024 Feb 29:S1097-2765(24)00129-1. doi: 10.1016/j.molcel.2024.02.010. PubMed 38458201.
Backbone
  Vector backbone: pcDNA 3.1
  Vector type: Mammalian Expression
  Selectable markers: Neomycin (select with G418)
Growth in bacteria
  Bacterial resistance: Ampicillin, 100 μg/mL
  Growth temperature: 37°C
  Growth strain: DH5alpha
  Copy number: High Copy
Gene/Insert
  Gene/Insert name: SKP2 (alt name: FBXL1)
  Species: H. sapiens (human)
  Entrez Gene: SKP2 (a.k.a. FBL1, FBXL1, FLB1, p45)
  Promoter: CMV
  Tag / fusion protein: FLAG (N terminal on insert)
  Cloning method: Unknown
  Sequencing primers: 5′ CMV; 3′ BGHR
Terms and licenses: Academic/Nonprofit Terms; Industry Terms: Not Available to Industry
How to cite: FLAG-SKP2 was a gift from Michele Pagano (Addgene plasmid # 215092 ; http://n2t.net/addgene:215092 ; RRID:Addgene_215092)
