[The description below was written by a language model from this plasmid's Addgene catalogue record and pLannotate feature annotations shown in this document.]
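Description:
FLAG-SKP2 is a mammalian expression plasmid built on the pcDNA 3.1 backbone that drives production of human SKP2 (also called FBXL1 or p45) carrying an N-terminal FLAG epitope. SKP2 is the F-box, substrate-recognition subunit of an SCF-type ubiquitin ligase. Its open reading frame sits downstream of the human cytomegalovirus immediate-early enhancer and promoter and is followed by the bovine growth hormone polyadenylation signal, giving strong constitutive expression after transfection. A T7 promoter lies between the CMV promoter and the coding region and could support in vitro transcription. The sequence annotation detects only a short match to a 3xFLAG element just upstream of SKP2, which is consistent with the catalogue entry of a FLAG tag rather than a full triple tag. A few other short fragment hits (an HIV-1 LTR piece next to the CMV promoter, a ble fragment after neo, a lacI fragment) appear to be backbone remnants or annotation artefacts rather than functional parts.

In E. coli the plasmid is maintained at high copy by a ColE1/pUC-type origin and selected through the β-lactamase (AmpR) gene under its own promoter. An f1 origin is also present and allows single-stranded DNA production. For mammalian cells, an SV40 early promoter drives the neomycin phosphotransferase gene, terminated by the SV40 poly(A) signal, so stably transfected cells can be selected with G418.

The stated purpose is simply expression of FLAG-SKP2 in mammalian cells. The epitope tag makes the protein suitable for detection and immunoprecipitation with anti-FLAG reagents, for example in studies of SKP2 binding partners or substrates. The cloning method is not recorded.
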