Features (pLannotate 1.2.2; 21 found; start..end, strand, type, name):
     28..80      -  misc_feature   bom (fragment): basis of mobility region from pBR322
    235..614     +  enhancer       CMV enhancer: human cytomegalovirus immediate early enhancer
    615..818     +  promoter       CMV promoter: human cytomegalovirus (CMV) immediate early promoter
    814..847     +  LTR            5' LTR (truncated) (fragment): truncated 5' long terminal repeat (LTR) from HIV-1
    863..881     +  promoter       T7 promoter: promoter for bacteriophage T7 RNA polymerase
    926..950     +  CDS            3xFLAG (fragment): three tandem FLAG® epitope tags
    968..2236    +  CDS            SKP2 (sequence withheld): SKP2_HUMAN - Also known as FBXL1. Experimental evidence at protein level: Swiss-Prot protein existence level 1. Through the ubiquitin-mediated proteasomal degradation of hepatitis C virus non-structural protein 5A, has an antiviral activity towards that virus. From Homo sapiens (Human).
   2283..2507    +  polyA_signal   bGH poly(A) signal: bovine growth hormone polyadenylation signal
   2511..2532    +  promoter       SV40 promoter (fragment): SV40 enhancer and early promoter
   2553..2981    +  rep_origin     f1 ori (sequence partly withheld): f1 bacteriophage origin of replication; arrow indicates direction of (+) strand synthesis
   2995..3324    +  promoter       SV40 promoter: SV40 enhancer and early promoter
   3391..4182    +  CDS            neo: KKA2_KLEPN - Also known as kan, nptII. Experimental evidence at protein level: Swiss-Prot protein existence level 1. Resistance to kanamycin, neomycin, paromomycin, ribostamycin, butirosin and gentamicin B. From Klebsiella pneumoniae.
   4206..4364    +  CDS            ble (fragment): BLE_KLEPN - Experimental evidence at protein level: Swiss-Prot protein existence level 1. Binding protein with a strong affinity to the bleomycin family of antibiotics. Binds to CL990; an antimitotic-antibiotic compound. From Klebsiella pneumoniae.
   4359..4480    +  polyA_signal   SV40 poly(A) signal: SV40 polyadenylation signal
   4553..4569    -  protein_bind   lac operator: The lac repressor binds to the lac operator to inhibit transcription in E. coli. This inhibition can be relieved by adding lactose or isopropyl-β-D-thiogalactopyranoside (IPTG). lac repressor encoded by lacI
   4577..4607    -  promoter       lac promoter: promoter for the E. coli lac operon
   4622..4643    -  protein_bind   CAP binding site: CAP binding activates transcription in the presence of cAMP. E. coli catabolite activator protein
   4656..4748    -  CDS            lacI (fragment): lac repressor; lacI; The lac repressor binds to the lac operator to inhibit transcription in E. coli. This inhibition can be relieved by adding lactose or isopropyl-β-D-thiogalactopyranoside (IPTG).
   4931..5519    -  rep_origin     ori: high-copy-number ColE1/pMB1/pBR322/pUC origin of replication
   5690..6550    -  CDS            AmpR: β-lactamase; bla; confers resistance to ampicillin, carbenicillin, and related antibiotics
   6551..6655    -  promoter       AmpR promoter: bla
>Addgene plasmid #215092 | FLAG-SKP2 | addgene full sequence | sequence record 426784 | Addgene NGS Result
GACGGATCGGGAGATCTCCCGATCCCCTATGGTGCACTCTCAGTACAATCTGCTCTGATGCCGCATAGTT
AAGCCAGTATCTGCTCCCTGCTTGTGTGTTGGAGGTCGCTGAGTAGTGCGCGAGCAAAATTTAAGCTACA
ACAAGGCAAGGCTTGACCGACAATTGCATGAAGAATCTGCTTAGGGTTAGGCGTTTTGCGCTGCTTCGCG
ATGTACGGGCCAGATATACGCGTTGACATTGATTATTGACTAGTTATTAATAGTAATCAATTACGGGGTC
ATTAGTTCATAGCCCATATATGGAGTTCCGCGTTACATAACTTACGGTAAATGGCCCGCCTGGCTGACCG
CCCAACGACCCCCGCCCATTGACGTCAATAATGACGTATGTTCCCATAGTAACGCCAATAGGGACTTTCC
ATTGACGTCAATGGGTGGAGTATTTACGGTAAACTGCCCACTTGGCAGTACATCAAGTGTATCATATGCC
AAGTACGCCCCCTATTGACGTCAATGACGGTAAATGGCCCGCCTGGCATTATGCCCAGTACATGACCTTA
TGGGACTTTCCTACTTGGCAGTACATCTACGTATTAGTCATCGCTATTACCATGGTGATGCGGTTTTGGC
AGTACATCAATGGGCGTGGATAGCGGTTTGACTCACGGGGATTTCCAAGTCTCCACCCCATTGACGTCAA
TGGGAGTTTGTTTTGGCACCAAAATCAACGGGACTTTCCAAAATGTCGTAACAACTCCGCCCCATTGACG
CAAATGGGCGGTAGGCGTGTACGGTGGGAGGTCTATATAAGCAGAGCTCTCTGGCTAACTAGAGAACCCA
CTGCTTACTGGCTTATCGAAATTAATACGACTCACTATAGGGAGACCCAAGCTGGCTAGCGTTTAAACTT
AAGCTTGCCACCATGGATTACAAGGATGACGACGATAAGGGTACCGAGCTCGGATCC
[1269 nt withheld, positions 968-2236]
TGACTCGAGTCTAGAGGGCCCGTTTAAACCCGCTGATCAGCCTCGACTGTGCCTTCTAGTTGCCAGCCAT
CTGTTGTTTGCCCCTCCCCCGTGCCTTCCTTGACCCTGGAAGGTGCCACTCCCACTGTCCTTTCCTAATA
AAATGAGGAAATTGCATCGCATTGTCTGAGTAGGTGTCATTCTATTCTGGGGGGTGGGGTGGGGCAGGAC
AGCAAGGGGGAGGATTGGGAAGACAATAGCAGGCATGCTGGGGATGCGGTGGGCTCTATGGCTTCTGAGG
CGGAAAGAACCAGCTGGGGCTCTAGGGGGTATCCCC
[124 nt withheld, positions 2553-2676]
C
[91 nt withheld, positions 2678-2768]
A
[49 nt withheld, positions 2770-2818]
CCTTTGACGTTGGAGTCCACGTTCTTT
[37 nt withheld, positions 2846-2882]
ACCCTATCTCGGTCTATTCTTTTGATTTATAAGGGATTTTGCCGATTTCGGCCTATTGGTTAAAAAATGA
GCTGATTTAACAAAAATTTAACGCGAATTAATTCTGTGGAATGTGTGTCAGTTAGGGTGTGGAAAGTCCC
CAGGCTCCCCAGCAGGCAGAAGTATGCAAAGCATGCATCTCAATTAGTCAGCAACCAGGTGTGGAAAGTC
CCCAGGCTCCCCAGCAGGCAGAAGTATGCAAAGCATGCATCTCAATTAGTCAGCAACCATAGTCCCGCCC
CTAACTCCGCCCATCCCGCCCCTAACTCCGCCCAGTTCCGCCCATTCTCCGCCCCATGGCTGACTAATTT
TTTTTATTTATGCAGAGGCCGAGGCCGCCTCTGCCTCTGAGCTATTCCAGAAGTAGTGAGGAGGCTTTTT
TGGAGGCCTAGGCTTTTGCAAAAAGCTCCCGGGAGCTTGTATATCCATTTTCGGATCTGATCAAGAGACA
GGATGAGGATCGTTTCGCATGATTGAACAAGATGGATTGCACGCAGGTTCTCCGGCCGCTTGGGTGGAGA
GGCTATTCGGCTATGACTGGGCACAACAGACAATCGGCTGCTCTGATGCCGCCGTGTTCCGGCTGTCAGC
GCAGGGGCGCCCGGTTCTTTTTGTCAAGACCGACCTGTCCGGTGCCCTGAATGAACTGCAGGACGAGGCA
GCGCGGCTATCGTGGCTGGCCACGACGGGCGTTCCTTGCGCAGCTGTGCTCGACGTTGTCACTGAAGCGG
GAAGGGACTGGCTGCTATTGGGCGAAGTGCCGGGGCAGGATCTCCTGTCATCTCACCTTGCTCCTGCCGA
GAAAGTATCCATCATGGCTGATGCAATGCGGCGGCTGCATACGCTTGATCCGGCTACCTGCCCATTCGAC
CACCAAGCGAAACATCGCATCGAGCGAGCACGTACTCGGATGGAAGCCGGTCTTGTCGATCAGGATGATC
TGGACGAAGAGCATCAGGGGCTCGCGCCAGCCGAACTGTTCGCCAGGCTCAAGGCGCGCATGCCCGACGG
CGAGGATCTCGTCGTGACCCATGGCGATGCCTGCTTGCCGAATATCATGGTGGAAAATGGCCGCTTTTCT
GGATTCATCGACTGTGGCCGGCTGGGTGTGGCGGACCGCTATCAGGACATAGCGTTGGCTACCCGTGATA
TTGCTGAAGAGCTTGGCGGCGAATGGGCTGACCGCTTCCTCGTGCTTTACGGTATCGCCGCTCCCGATTC
GCAGCGCATCGCCTTCTATCGCCTTCTTGACGAGTTCTTCTGAGCGGGACTCTGGGGTTCGAAATGACCG
ACCAAGCGACGCCCAACCTGCCATCACGAGATTTCGATTCCACCGCCGCCTTCTATGAAAGGTTGGGCTT
CGGAATCGTTTTCCGGGACGCCGGCTGGATGATCCTCCAGCGCGGGGATCTCATGCTGGAGTTCTTCGCC
CACCCCAACTTGTTTATTGCAGCTTATAATGGTTACAAATAAAGCAATAGCATCACAAATTTCACAAATA
AAGCATTTTTTTCACTGCATTCTAGTTGTGGTTTGTCCAAACTCATCAATGTATCTTATCATGTCTGTAT
ACCGTCGACCTCTAGCTAGAGCTTGGCGTAATCATGGTCATAGCTGTTTCCTGTGTGAAATTGTTATCCG
CTCACAATTCCACACAACATACGAGCCGGAAGCATAAAGTGTAAAGCCTGGGGTGCCTAATGAGTGAGCT
AACTCACATTAATTGCGTTGCGCTCACTGCCCGCTTTCCAGTCGGGAAACCTGTCGTGCCAGCTGCATTA
ATGAATCGGCCAACGCGCGGGGAGAGGCGGTTTGCGTATTGGGCGCTCTTCCGCTTCCTCGCTCACTGAC
TCGCTGCGCTCGGTCGTTCGGCTGCGGCGAGCGGTATCAGCTCACTCAAAGGCGGTAATACGGTTATCCA
CAGAATCAGGGGATAACGCAGGAAAGAACATGTGAGCAAAAGGCCAGCAAAAGGCCAGGAACCGTAAAAA
GGCCGCGTTGCTGGCGTTTTTCCATAGGCTCCGCCCCCCTGACGAGCATCACAAAAATCGACGCTCAAGT
CAGAGGTGGCGAAACCCGACAGGACTATAAAGATACCAGGCGTTTCCCCCTGGAAGCTCCCTCGTGCGCT
CTCCTGTTCCGACCCTGCCGCTTACCGGATACCTGTCCGCCTTTCTCCCTTCGGGAAGCGTGGCGCTTTC
TCATAGCTCACGCTGTAGGTATCTCAGTTCGGTGTAGGTCGTTCGCTCCAAGCTGGGCTGTGTGCACGAA
CCCCCCGTTCAGCCCGACCGCTGCGCCTTATCCGGTAACTATCGTCTTGAGTCCAACCCGGTAAGACACG
ACTTATCGCCACTGGCAGCAGCCACTGGTAACAGGATTAGCAGAGCGAGGTATGTAGGCGGTGCTACAGA
GTTCTTGAAGTGGTGGCCTAACTACGGCTACACTAGAAGAACAGTATTTGGTATCTGCGCTCTGCTGAAG
CCAGTTACCTTCGGAAAAAGAGTTGGTAGCTCTTGATCCGGCAAACAAACCACCGCTGGTAGCGGTGGTT
TTTTTGTTTGCAAGCAGCAGATTACGCGCAGAAAAAAAGGATCTCAAGAAGATCCTTTGATCTTTTCTAC
GGGGTCTGACGCTCAGTGGAACGAAAACTCACGTTAAGGGATTTTGGTCATGAGATTATCAAAAAGGATC
TTCACCTAGATCCTTTTAAATTAAAAATGAAGTTTTAAATCAATCTAAAGTATATATGAGTAAACTTGGT
CTGACAGTTACCAATGCTTAATCAGTGAGGCACCTATCTCAGCGATCTGTCTATTTCGTTCATCCATAGT
TGCCTGACTCCCCGTCGTGTAGATAACTACGATACGGGAGGGCTTACCATCTGGCCCCAGTGCTGCAATG
ATACCGCGAGACCCACGCTCACCGGCTCCAGATTTATCAGCAATAAACCAGCCAGCCGGAAGGGCCGAGC
GCAGAAGTGGTCCTGCAACTTTATCCGCCTCCATCCAGTCTATTAATTGTTGCCGGGAAGCTAGAGTAAG
TAGTTCGCCAGTTAATAGTTTGCGCAACGTTGTTGCCATTGCTACAGGCATCGTGGTGTCACGCTCGTCG
TTTGGTATGGCTTCATTCAGCTCCGGTTCCCAACGATCAAGGCGAGTTACATGATCCCCCATGTTGTGCA
AAAAAGCGGTTAGCTCCTTCGGTCCTCCGATCGTTGTCAGAAGTAAGTTGGCCGCAGTGTTATCACTCAT
GGTTATGGCAGCACTGCATAATTCTCTTACTGTCATGCCATCCGTAAGATGCTTTTCTGTGACTGGTGAG
TACTCAACCAAGTCATTCTGAGAATAGTGTATGCGGCGACCGAGTTGCTCTTGCCCGGCGTCAATACGGG
ATAATACCGCGCCACATAGCAGAACTTTAAAAGTGCTCATCATTGGAAAACGTTCTTCGGGGCGAAAACT
CTCAAGGATCTTACCGCTGTTGAGATCCAGTTCGATGTAACCCACTCGTGCACCCAACTGATCTTCAGCA
TCTTTTACTTTCACCAGCGTTTCTGGGTGAGCAAAAACAGGAAGGCAAAATGCCGCAAAAAAGGGAATAA
GGGCGACACGGAAATGTTGAATACTCATACTCTTCCTTTTTCAATATTATTGAAGCATTTATCAGGGTTA
TTGTCTCATGAGCGGATACATATTTGAATGTATTTAGAAAAATAAACAAATAGGGGTTCCGCGCACATTT
CCCCGAAAAGTGCCACCTGACGTC
